Addgene plasmid #126177: pBbS14a-RFP
Purpose: Constitutive expression vector for Escherichia coli. BglBrick compatible.
Depositing lab: Nigel Scrutton. Depositing organization: University of Manchester. Publication: SelProm: A Queryable and Predictive Expression Vector Selection Tool for Escherichia coli. Jervis AJ, Carbonell P, Taylor S, Sung R, Dunstan MS, Robinson CJ, Breitling R, Takano E, Scrutton NS. ACS Synth Biol. 2019 Mar 18. doi: 10.1021/acssynbio.8b00399. PubMed 30870592.
Backbone
  Vector backbone: pBb
  Backbone size w/o insert (bp): 3590
  Vector type: Bacterial Expression, Synthetic Biology
Growth in bacteria
  Bacterial resistance: Ampicillin, 100 μg/mL
  Growth temperature: 37°C
  Growth strain: DH5alpha
  Growth instructions: Grow bacterial cultures in 50µM Ampicillin
  Copy number: Low Copy
Gene/Insert
  Gene/Insert name: RFP
  Species: Synthetic
  Insert size (bp): 678
  Promoter: J23119
  Cloning method: Unknown
  Sequencing primers: 5′ GTTATTGTCTCATGAGCGGATAC
Terms and licenses: Academic/Nonprofit Terms; Industry Terms: Not Available to Industry
Depositor comments: Grow bacterial cultures in 50 micromolar Ampicillin. Cloning method was In-Fusion.
How to cite: pBbS14a-RFP was a gift from Nigel Scrutton (Addgene plasmid # 126177 ; http://n2t.net/addgene:126177 ; RRID:Addgene_126177)
