[The description below was written by a language model from this plasmid's Addgene catalogue record and pLannotate feature annotations shown in this document.]
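Description:
pBbS14a-RFP is a low-copy bacterial expression vector for constitutive gene expression in Escherichia coli, built on the pBb (BglBrick-compatible) backbone used in synthetic biology. The sequenced plasmid is 4,268 nt, consistent with the recorded 3,590 bp backbone plus a 678 bp insert. Replication depends on the pSC101 origin together with the adjacent Rep101 (RepA) coding sequence, whose product is required for initiation at that origin and which accounts for the low copy number. Selection is by ampicillin resistance, provided by a β-lactamase gene driven by its own bla promoter and followed by a phage lambda t0 terminator; this cassette and the replication module lie on the opposite strand from the expression cassette.

The payload is mRFP1, a monomeric red fluorescent derivative of DsRed, placed downstream of the J23119 promoter, a synthetic constitutive promoter from the Registry of Standard Biological Parts. No repressor gene or operator is annotated, in keeping with inducer-independent expression. Transcription is stopped by a double terminator made up of the E. coli rrnB T1 terminator and the phage T7 early terminator (T7Te), which helps insulate the rest of the plasmid from read-through. A ribosome binding site is not annotated in the feature table, though a short gap separates the promoter from the coding sequence.

In BglBrick-format vectors the RFP reporter generally acts as a replaceable placeholder that can be swapped for a gene of interest using the standard's restriction sites, although those sites are not annotated here. The fluorescent readout also allows the promoter and origin combination to be characterised, which fits the plasmid's association with a tool for choosing and predicting the behaviour of E. coli expression vectors. The depositor notes that it was assembled by In-Fusion cloning.
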