Features (pLannotate 1.2.2; 9 found; start..end, strand, type, name):
      7..41      +  promoter       J23119 promoter: bacterial promoter (Registry of Standard Biological Parts BBa J23119)
     87..764     +  CDS            mRFP1: monomeric derivative of DsRed (Campbell et al., 2002)
    797..868     +  terminator     rrnB T1 terminator: transcription terminator T1 from the E. coli rrnB gene
    884..911     +  terminator     T7Te terminator: phage T7 early transcription terminator
   1442..2392    -  CDS            Rep101: RepA protein needed for replication with the pSC101 origin; rep101
   2440..2662    -  rep_origin     pSC101 ori: low-copy replication origin that requires the Rep101 protein
   3154..3248    -  terminator     lambda t0 terminator: transcription terminator from phage lambda
   3278..4138    -  CDS            AmpR: β-lactamase; bla; confers resistance to ampicillin, carbenicillin, and related antibiotics
   4139..4243    -  promoter       AmpR promoter: bla
>Addgene plasmid #126177 | pBbS14a-RFP | addgene full sequence | sequence record 247743 | Addgene NGS Result
GACGTCTTGACAGCTAGCTCAGTCCTAGGTATAATGCTAGCAGGTTTAATCGAATTCAAAAGATCTTTTA
AGAAGGAGATATACATATGGCGAGTAGCGAAGACGTTATCAAAGAGTTCATGCGTTTCAAAGTTCGTATG
GAAGGTTCCGTTAACGGTCACGAGTTCGAAATCGAAGGTGAAGGTGAAGGTCGTCCGTACGAAGGTACCC
AGACCGCTAAACTGAAAGTTACCAAAGGTGGTCCGCTGCCGTTCGCTTGGGACATCCTGTCCCCGCAGTT
CCAGTACGGTTCCAAAGCTTACGTTAAACACCCGGCTGACATCCCGGACTACCTGAAACTGTCCTTCCCG
GAAGGTTTCAAATGGGAACGTGTTATGAACTTCGAAGACGGTGGTGTTGTTACCGTTACCCAGGACTCCT
CCCTGCAAGACGGTGAGTTCATCTACAAAGTTAAACTGCGTGGTACCAACTTCCCGTCCGACGGTCCGGT
TATGCAGAAAAAAACCATGGGTTGGGAAGCTTCCACCGAACGTATGTACCCGGAAGACGGTGCTCTGAAA
GGTGAAATCAAAATGCGTCTGAAACTGAAAGACGGTGGTCACTACGACGCTGAAGTTAAAACCACCTACA
TGGCTAAAAAACCGGTTCAGCTGCCGGGTGCTTACAAAACCGACATCAAACTGGACATCACCTCCCACAA
CGAAGACTACACCATCGTTGAACAGTACGAACGTGCTGAAGGTCGTCACTCCACCGGTGCTTAAGGATCC
AAACTCGAGTAAGGATCTCCAGGCATCAAATAAAACGAAAGGCTCAGTCGAAAGACTGGGCCTTTCGTTT
TATCTGTTGTTTGTCGGTGAACGCTCTCTACTAGAGTCACACTGGCTCACCTTCGGGTGGGCCTTTCTGC
GTTTATACCTAGGGTACGGGTTTTGCTGCCCGCAAACGGGCTGTTCTGGTGTTGCTAGTTTGTTATCAGA
ATCGCAGATCCGGCTTCAGCCGGTTTGCCGGCTGAAAGCGCTATTTCTTCCAGAATTGCCATGATTTTTT
CCCCACGGGAGGCGTCACTGGCTCCCGTGTTGTCGGCAGCTTTGATTCGATAAGCAGCATCGCCTGTTTC
AGGCTGTCTATGTGTGACTGTTGAGCTGTAACAAGTTGTCTCAGGTGTTCAATTTCATGTTCTAGTTGCT
TTGTTTTACTGGTTTCACCTGTTCTATTAGGTGTTACATGCTGTTCATCTGTTACATTGTCGATCTGTTC
ATGGTGAACAGCTTTGAATGCACCAAAAACTCGTAAAAGCTCTGATGTATCTATCTTTTTTACACCGTTT
TCATCTGTGCATATGGACAGTTTTCCCTTTGATATGTAACGGTGAACAGTTGTTCTACTTTTGTTTGTTA
GTCTTGATGCTTCACTGATAGATACAAGAGCCATAAGAACCTCAGATCCTTCCGTATTTAGCCAGTATGT
TCTCTAGTGTGGTTCGTTGTTTTTGCGTGAGCCATGAGAACGAACCATTGAGATCATACTTACTTTGCAT
GTCACTCAAAAATTTTGCCTCAAAACTGGTGAGCTGAATTTTTGCAGTTAAAGCATCGTGTAGTGTTTTT
CTTAGTCCGTTATGTAGGTAGGAATCTGATGTAATGGTTGTTGGTATTTTGTCACCATTCATTTTTATCT
GGTTGTTCTCAAGTTCGGTTACGAGATCCATTTGTCTATCTAGTTCAACTTGGAAAATCAACGTATCAGT
CGGGCGGCCTCGCTTATCAACCACCAATTTCATATTGCTGTAAGTGTTTAAATCTTTACTTATTGGTTTC
AAAACCCATTGGTTAAGCCTTTTAAACTCATGGTAGTTATTTTCAAGCATTAACATGAACTTAAATTCAT
CAAGGCTAATCTCTATATTTGCCTTGTGAGTTTTCTTTTGTGTTAGTTCTTTTAATAACCACTCATAAAT
CCTCATAGAGTATTTGTTTTCAAAAGACTTAACATGTTCCAGATTATATTTTATGAATTTTTTTAACTGG
AAAAGATAAGGCAATATCTCTTCACTAAAAACTAATTCTAATTTTTCGCTTGAGAACTTGGCATAGTTTG
TCCACTGGAAAATCTCAAAGCCTTTAACCAAAGGATTCCTGATTTCCACAGTTCTCGTCATCAGCTCTCT
GGTTGCTTTAGCTAATACACCATAAGCATTTTCCCTACTGATGTTCATCATCTGAGCGTATTGGTTATAA
GTGAACGATACCGTCCGTTCTTTCCTTGTAGGGTTTTCAATCGTGGGGTTGAGTAGTGCCACACAGCATA
AAATTAGCTTGGTTTCATGCTCCGTTAAGTCATAGCGACTAATCGCTAGTTCATTTGCTTTGAAAACAAC
TAATTCAGACATACATCTCAATTGGTCTAGGTGATTTTAATCACTATACCAATTGAGATGGGCTAGTCAA
TGATAATTACTAGTCCTTTTCCCGGGTGATCTGGGTATCTGTAAATTCTGCTAGACCTTTGCTGGAAAAC
TTGTAAATTCTGCTAGACCCTCTGTAAATTCCGCTAGACCTTTGTGTGTTTTTTTTGTTTATATTCAAGT
GGTTATAATTTATAGAATAAAGAAAGAATAAAAAAAGATAAAAAGAATAGATCCCAGCCCTGTGTATAAC
TCACTACTTTAGTCAGTTCCGCAGTATTACAAAAGGATGTCGCAAACGCTGTTTGCTCCTCTACAAAACA
GACCTTAAAACCCTAAAGGCTTAAGTAGCACCCTCGCAAGCTCGGGCAAATCGCTGAATATTCCTTTTGT
CTCCGACCATCAGGCACCTGAGTCGCTGTCTTTTTCGTGACATTCAGTTCGCTGCGCTCACGGCTCTGGC
AGTGAATGGGGGTAAATGGCACTACAGGCGCCTTTTATGGATTCATGCAAGGAAACTACCCATAATACAA
GAAAAGCCCGTCACGGGCTTCTCAGGGCGTTTTATGGCGGGTCTGCTATGTGGTGCTATCTGACTTTTTG
CTGTTCAGCAGTTCCTGCCCTCTGATTTTCCAGTCTGACCACTTCGGATTATCCCGTGACAGGTCATTCA
GACTGGCTAATGCACCCAGTAAGGCAGCGGTATCATCAACAGGCTTACCCGTCTTACTGTCCCTAGTGCT
TGGATTCTCACCAATAAAAAACGCCCGGCGGCAACCGAGCGTTCTGAACAAATCCAGATGGAGTTCTGAG
GTCATTACTGGATCTATCAACAGGAGTCCAAGCGAGCTCGTAAACTTGGTCTGACAGTTACCAATGCTTA
ATCAGTGAGGCACCTATCTCAGCGATCTGTCTATTTCGTTCATCCATAGTTGCCTGACTCCCCGTCGTGT
AGATAACTACGATACGGGAGGGCTTACCATCTGGCCCCAGTGCTGCAATGATACCGCGAGACCCACGCTC
ACCGGCTCCAGATTTATCAGCAATAAACCAGCCAGCCGGAAGGGCCGAGCGCAGAAGTGGTCCTGCAACT
TTATCCGCCTCCATCCAGTCTATTAATTGTTGCCGGGAAGCTAGAGTAAGTAGTTCGCCAGTTAATAGTT
TGCGCAACGTTGTTGCCATTGCTACAGGCATCGTGGTGTCACGCTCGTCGTTTGGTATGGCTTCATTCAG
CTCCGGTTCCCAACGATCAAGGCGAGTTACATGATCCCCCATGTTGTGCAAAAAAGCGGTTAGCTCCTTC
GGTCCTCCGATCGTTGTCAGAAGTAAGTTGGCCGCAGTGTTATCACTCATGGTTATGGCAGCACTGCATA
ATTCTCTTACTGTCATGCCATCCGTAAGATGCTTTTCTGTGACTGGTGAGTACTCAACCAAGTCATTCTG
AGAATAGTGTATGCGGCGACCGAGTTGCTCTTGCCCGGCGTCAATACGGGATAATACCGCGCCACATAGC
AGAACTTTAAAAGTGCTCATCATTGGAAAACGTTCTTCGGGGCGAAAACTCTCAAGGATCTTACCGCTGT
TGAGATCCAGTTCGATGTAACCCACTCGTGCACCCAACTGATCTTCAGCATCTTTTACTTTCACCAGCGT
TTCTGGGTGAGCAAAAACAGGAAGGCAAAATGCCGCAAAAAAGGGAATAAGGGCGACACGGAAATGTTGA
ATACTCATACTCTTCCTTTTTCAATATTATTGAAGCATTTATCAGGGTTATTGTCTCATGAGCGGATACA
TATTTGAATGTATTTAGAAAAATAAACAAATAGGGGTTCCGCGCACATTTCCCCGAAAAGTGCCACCT
